>Addgene plasmid #115777 | pcDNA3.1-Tat101(AD8)-Flag | depositor full sequence | sequence record 218559 | pcDNA3.1-Tat101(AD8)-Flag sequence 5724 bps
GACGGATCGGGAGATCTCCCGATCCCCTATGGTGCACTCTCAGTACAATCTGCTCTGATGCCGCATAGTT
AAGCCAGTATCTGCTCCCTGCTTGTGTGTTGGAGGTCGCTGAGTAGTGCGCGAGCAAAATTTAAGCTACA
ACAAGGCAAGGCTTGACCGACAATTGCATGAAGAATCTGCTTAGGGTTAGGCGTTTTGCGCTGCTTCGCG
ATGTACGGGCCAGATATACGCGTTGACATTGATTATTGACTAGTTATTAATAGTAATCAATTACGGGGTC
ATTAGTTCATAGCCCATATATGGAGTTCCGCGTTACATAACTTACGGTAAATGGCCCGCCTGGCTGACCG
CCCAACGACCCCCGCCCATTGACGTCAATAATGACGTATGTTCCCATAGTAACGCCAATAGGGACTTTCC
ATTGACGTCAATGGGTGGAGTATTTACGGTAAACTGCCCACTTGGCAGTACATCAAGTGTATCATATGCC
AAGTACGCCCCCTATTGACGTCAATGACGGTAAATGGCCCGCCTGGCATTATGCCCAGTACATGACCTTA
TGGGACTTTCCTACTTGGCAGTACATCTACGTATTAGTCATCGCTATTACCATGGTGATGCGGTTTTGGC
AGTACATCAATGGGCGTGGATAGCGGTTTGACTCACGGGGATTTCCAAGTCTCCACCCCATTGACGTCAA
TGGGAGTTTGTTTTGGCACCAAAATCAACGGGACTTTCCAAAATGTCGTAACAACTCCGCCCCATTGACG
CAAATGGGCGGTAGGCGTGTACGGTGGGAGGTCTATATAAGCAGAGCTCTCTGGCTAACTAGAGAACCCA
CTGCTTACTGGCTTATCGAAATTAATACGACTCACTATAGGGAGACCCAAGCTGGCTAGCGTTTAAACGG
GCCCTCTAGAATGGAGCCAGTAGATCCTAGACTAGAGCCCTGGAAGCATCCAGGAAGCCAGCCTAGGACT
GCTTGTAACAATTGCTATTGTAAAAAGTGTTGCTTTCATTGCCAAGTTTGCTTCACAAGAAAAGGCTTAG
GCATCTCCTATGGCAGGAAGAAGCGGAGACAGCGACGAAGAGCTCCTCAAGACAGTCAGACTCATCAAGT
TTCTCTATCAAAGCAACCCACCTCCCAGCCCCGAGGGGACCCGACAGGCCCGAAGGAATCGAAGAAGAAG
GTGGAGACAGAGACAGAGACAGATCCGTGCGATGATTATAAAGATGATGATGATAAATAGGAATTCCACC
ACACTGGACTAGTGGATCCGAGCTCGGTACCAAGCTTAAGTTTAAACCGCTGATCAGCCTCGACTGTGCC
TTCTAGTTGCCAGCCATCTGTTGTTTGCCCCTCCCCCGTGCCTTCCTTGACCCTGGAAGGTGCCACTCCC
ACTGTCCTTTCCTAATAAAATGAGGAAATTGCATCGCATTGTCTGAGTAGGTGTCATTCTATTCTGGGGG
GTGGGGTGGGGCAGGACAGCAAGGGGGAGGATTGGGAAGACAATAGCAGGCATGCTGGGGATGCGGTGGG
CTCTATGGCTTCTGAGGCGGAAAGAACCAGCTGGGGCTCTAGGGGGTATCCCC
[124 nt withheld, positions 1594-1717]
C
[91 nt withheld, positions 1719-1809]
A
[49 nt withheld, positions 1811-1859]
CCTTTGACGTTGGAGTCCACGTTCTTT
[37 nt withheld, positions 1887-1923]
ACCCTATCTCGGTCTATTCTTTTGATTTATAAGGGATTTTGCCGATTTCGGCCTATTGGTTAAAAAATGA
GCTGATTTAACAAAAATTTAACGCGAATTAATTCTGTGGAATGTGTGTCAGTTAGGGTGTGGAAAGTCCC
CAGGCTCCCCAGCAGGCAGAAGTATGCAAAGCATGCATCTCAATTAGTCAGCAACCAGGTGTGGAAAGTC
CCCAGGCTCCCCAGCAGGCAGAAGTATGCAAAGCATGCATCTCAATTAGTCAGCAACCATAGTCCCGCCC
CTAACTCCGCCCATCCCGCCCCTAACTCCGCCCAGTTCCGCCCATTCTCCGCCCCATGGCTGACTAATTT
TTTTTATTTATGCAGAGGCCGAGGCCGCCTCTGCCTCTGAGCTATTCCAGAAGTAGTGAGGAGGCTTTTT
TGGAGGCCTAGGCTTTTGCAAAAAGCTCCCGGGAGCTTGTATATCCATTTTCGGATCTGATCAAGAGACA
GGATGAGGATCGTTTCGCATGATTGAACAAGATGGATTGCACGCAGGTTCTCCGGCCGCTTGGGTGGAGA
GGCTATTCGGCTATGACTGGGCACAACAGACAATCGGCTGCTCTGATGCCGCCGTGTTCCGGCTGTCAGC
GCAGGGGCGCCCGGTTCTTTTTGTCAAGACCGACCTGTCCGGTGCCCTGAATGAACTGCAGGACGAGGCA
GCGCGGCTATCGTGGCTGGCCACGACGGGCGTTCCTTGCGCAGCTGTGCTCGACGTTGTCACTGAAGCGG
GAAGGGACTGGCTGCTATTGGGCGAAGTGCCGGGGCAGGATCTCCTGTCATCTCACCTTGCTCCTGCCGA
GAAAGTATCCATCATGGCTGATGCAATGCGGCGGCTGCATACGCTTGATCCGGCTACCTGCCCATTCGAC
CACCAAGCGAAACATCGCATCGAGCGAGCACGTACTCGGATGGAAGCCGGTCTTGTCGATCAGGATGATC
TGGACGAAGAGCATCAGGGGCTCGCGCCAGCCGAACTGTTCGCCAGGCTCAAGGCGCGCATGCCCGACGG
CGAGGATCTCGTCGTGACCCATGGCGATGCCTGCTTGCCGAATATCATGGTGGAAAATGGCCGCTTTTCT
GGATTCATCGACTGTGGCCGGCTGGGTGTGGCGGACCGCTATCAGGACATAGCGTTGGCTACCCGTGATA
TTGCTGAAGAGCTTGGCGGCGAATGGGCTGACCGCTTCCTCGTGCTTTACGGTATCGCCGCTCCCGATTC
GCAGCGCATCGCCTTCTATCGCCTTCTTGACGAGTTCTTCTGAGCGGGACTCTGGGGTTCGAAATGACCG
ACCAAGCGACGCCCAACCTGCCATCACGAGATTTCGATTCCACCGCCGCCTTCTATGAAAGGTTGGGCTT
CGGAATCGTTTTCCGGGACGCCGGCTGGATGATCCTCCAGCGCGGGGATCTCATGCTGGAGTTCTTCGCC
CACCCCAACTTGTTTATTGCAGCTTATAATGGTTACAAATAAAGCAATAGCATCACAAATTTCACAAATA
AAGCATTTTTTTCACTGCATTCTAGTTGTGGTTTGTCCAAACTCATCAATGTATCTTATCATGTCTGTAT
ACCGTCGACCTCTAGCTAGAGCTTGGCGTAATCATGGTCATAGCTGTTTCCTGTGTGAAATTGTTATCCG
CTCACAATTCCACACAACATACGAGCCGGAAGCATAAAGTGTAAAGCCTGGGGTGCCTAATGAGTGAGCT
AACTCACATTAATTGCGTTGCGCTCACTGCCCGCTTTCCAGTCGGGAAACCTGTCGTGCCAGCTGCATTA
ATGAATCGGCCAACGCGCGGGGAGAGGCGGTTTGCGTATTGGGCGCTCTTCCGCTTCCTCGCTCACTGAC
TCGCTGCGCTCGGTCGTTCGGCTGCGGCGAGCGGTATCAGCTCACTCAAAGGCGGTAATACGGTTATCCA
CAGAATCAGGGGATAACGCAGGAAAGAACATGTGAGCAAAAGGCCAGCAAAAGGCCAGGAACCGTAAAAA
GGCCGCGTTGCTGGCGTTTTTCCATAGGCTCCGCCCCCCTGACGAGCATCACAAAAATCGACGCTCAAGT
CAGAGGTGGCGAAACCCGACAGGACTATAAAGATACCAGGCGTTTCCCCCTGGAAGCTCCCTCGTGCGCT
CTCCTGTTCCGACCCTGCCGCTTACCGGATACCTGTCCGCCTTTCTCCCTTCGGGAAGCGTGGCGCTTTC
TCATAGCTCACGCTGTAGGTATCTCAGTTCGGTGTAGGTCGTTCGCTCCAAGCTGGGCTGTGTGCACGAA
CCCCCCGTTCAGCCCGACCGCTGCGCCTTATCCGGTAACTATCGTCTTGAGTCCAACCCGGTAAGACACG
ACTTATCGCCACTGGCAGCAGCCACTGGTAACAGGATTAGCAGAGCGAGGTATGTAGGCGGTGCTACAGA
GTTCTTGAAGTGGTGGCCTAACTACGGCTACACTAGAAGAACAGTATTTGGTATCTGCGCTCTGCTGAAG
CCAGTTACCTTCGGAAAAAGAGTTGGTAGCTCTTGATCCGGCAAACAAACCACCGCTGGTAGCGGTTTTT
TTGTTTGCAAGCAGCAGATTACGCGCAGAAAAAAAGGATCTCAAGAAGATCCTTTGATCTTTTCTACGGG
GTCTGACGCTCAGTGGAACGAAAACTCACGTTAAGGGATTTTGGTCATGAGATTATCAAAAAGGATCTTC
ACCTAGATCCTTTTAAATTAAAAATGAAGTTTTAAATCAATCTAAAGTATATATGAGTAAACTTGGTCTG
ACAGTTACCAATGCTTAATCAGTGAGGCACCTATCTCAGCGATCTGTCTATTTCGTTCATCCATAGTTGC
CTGACTCCCCGTCGTGTAGATAACTACGATACGGGAGGGCTTACCATCTGGCCCCAGTGCTGCAATGATA
CCGCGAGACCCACGCTCACCGGCTCCAGATTTATCAGCAATAAACCAGCCAGCCGGAAGGGCCGAGCGCA
GAAGTGGTCCTGCAACTTTATCCGCCTCCATCCAGTCTATTAATTGTTGCCGGGAAGCTAGAGTAAGTAG
TTCGCCAGTTAATAGTTTGCGCAACGTTGTTGCCATTGCTACAGGCATCGTGGTGTCACGCTCGTCGTTT
GGTATGGCTTCATTCAGCTCCGGTTCCCAACGATCAAGGCGAGTTACATGATCCCCCATGTTGTGCAAAA
AAGCGGTTAGCTCCTTCGGTCCTCCGATCGTTGTCAGAAGTAAGTTGGCCGCAGTGTTATCACTCATGGT
TATGGCAGCACTGCATAATTCTCTTACTGTCATGCCATCCGTAAGATGCTTTTCTGTGACTGGTGAGTAC
TCAACCAAGTCATTCTGAGAATAGTGTATGCGGCGACCGAGTTGCTCTTGCCCGGCGTCAATACGGGATA
ATACCGCGCCACATAGCAGAACTTTAAAAGTGCTCATCATTGGAAAACGTTCTTCGGGGCGAAAACTCTC
AAGGATCTTACCGCTGTTGAGATCCAGTTCGATGTAACCCACTCGTGCACCCAACTGATCTTCAGCATCT
TTTACTTTCACCAGCGTTTCTGGGTGAGCAAAAACAGGAAGGCAAAATGCCGCAAAAAAGGGAATAAGGG
CGACACGGAAATGTTGAATACTCATACTCTTCCTTTTTCAATATTATTGAAGCATTTATCAGGGTTATTG
TCTCATGAGCGGATACATATTTGAATGTATTTAGAAAAATAAACAAATAGGGGTTCCGCGCACATTTCCC
CGAAAAGTGCCACCTGACGTC
Features (pLannotate 1.2.2; 20 found; start..end, strand, type, name):
     28..80      -  misc_feature   bom (fragment): basis of mobility region from pBR322
    235..614     +  enhancer       CMV enhancer: human cytomegalovirus immediate early enhancer
    615..818     +  promoter       CMV promoter: human cytomegalovirus (CMV) immediate early promoter
    814..847     +  LTR            5' LTR (truncated) (fragment): truncated 5' long terminal repeat (LTR) from HIV-1
    863..881     +  promoter       T7 promoter: promoter for bacteriophage T7 RNA polymerase
    921..1178    +  CDS            tat: TAT_HV112 - Experimental evidence at protein level: Swiss-Prot protein existence level 1. Extracellular circulating Tat can be endocytosed by surrounding uninfected cells via the binding to several surface receptors such as CD26, CXCR4, heparan sulfate proteoglycans (HSPG) or LDLR. Neurons are rarely infected, but they internalize Tat via their LDLR. Through its interaction with nuclear HATs, Tat is potentially able to control the acetylation-dependent cellular gene expression. Modulates the expression of many cellular genes involved in cell survival, proliferation or in coding for cytokines o
   1324..1548    +  polyA_signal   bGH poly(A) signal: bovine growth hormone polyadenylation signal
   1552..1573    +  promoter       SV40 promoter (fragment): SV40 enhancer and early promoter
   1594..2022    +  rep_origin     f1 ori (sequence partly withheld): f1 bacteriophage origin of replication; arrow indicates direction of (+) strand synthesis
   2036..2365    +  promoter       SV40 promoter: SV40 enhancer and early promoter
   2432..3223    +  CDS            neo: KKA2_KLEPN - Also known as kan, nptII. Experimental evidence at protein level: Swiss-Prot protein existence level 1. Resistance to kanamycin, neomycin, paromomycin, ribostamycin, butirosin and gentamicin B. From Klebsiella pneumoniae.
   3247..3405    +  CDS            ble (fragment): BLE_KLEPN - Experimental evidence at protein level: Swiss-Prot protein existence level 1. Binding protein with a strong affinity to the bleomycin family of antibiotics. Binds to CL990; an antimitotic-antibiotic compound. From Klebsiella pneumoniae.
   3400..3521    +  polyA_signal   SV40 poly(A) signal: SV40 polyadenylation signal
   3594..3610    -  protein_bind   lac operator: The lac repressor binds to the lac operator to inhibit transcription in E. coli. This inhibition can be relieved by adding lactose or isopropyl-β-D-thiogalactopyranoside (IPTG). lac repressor encoded by lacI
   3618..3648    -  promoter       lac promoter: promoter for the E. coli lac operon
   3663..3684    -  protein_bind   CAP binding site: CAP binding activates transcription in the presence of cAMP. E. coli catabolite activator protein
   3697..3789    -  CDS            lacI (fragment): lac repressor; lacI; The lac repressor binds to the lac operator to inhibit transcription in E. coli. This inhibition can be relieved by adding lactose or isopropyl-β-D-thiogalactopyranoside (IPTG).
   3972..4557    -  rep_origin     ori: high-copy-number ColE1/pMB1/pBR322/pUC origin of replication
   4728..5588    -  CDS            AmpR: β-lactamase; bla; confers resistance to ampicillin, carbenicillin, and related antibiotics
   5589..5693    -  promoter       AmpR promoter: bla
