>Addgene plasmid #115777 | pcDNA3.1-Tat101(AD8)-Flag | addgene full sequence | sequence record 224459 | Addgene NGS Result
GACGGATCGGGAGATCTCCCGATCCCCTATGGTGCACTCTCAGTACAATCTGCTCTGATGCCGCATAGTT
AAGCCAGTATCTGCTCCCTGCTTGTGTGTTGGAGGTCGCTGAGTAGTGCGCGAGCAAAATTTAAGCTACA
ACAAGGCAAGGCTTGACCGACAATTGCATGAAGAATCTGCTTAGGGTTAGGCGTTTTGCGCTGCTTCGCG
ATGTACGGGCCAGATATACGCGTTGACATTGATTATTGACTAGTTATTAATAGTAATCAATTACGGGGTC
ATTAGTTCATAGCCCATATATGGAGTTCCGCGTTACATAACTTACGGTAAATGGCCCGCCTGGCTGACCG
CCCAACGACCCCCGCCCATTGACGTCAATAATGACGTATGTTCCCATAGTAACGCCAATAGGGACTTTCC
ATTGACGTCAATGGGTGGAGTATTTACGGTAAACTGCCCACTTGGCAGTACATCAAGTGTATCATATGCC
AAGTACGCCCCCTATTGACGTCAATGACGGTAAATGGCCCGCCTGGCATTATGCCCAGTACATGACCTTA
TGGGACTTTCCTACTTGGCAGTACATCTACGTATTAGTCATCGCTATTACCATGGTGATGCGGTTTTGGC
AGTACATCAATGGGCGTGGATAGCGGTTTGACTCACGGGGATTTCCAAGTCTCCACCCCATTGACGTCAA
TGGGAGTTTGTTTTGGCACCAAAATCAACGGGACTTTCCAAAATGTCGTAACAACTCCGCCCCATTGACG
CAAATGGGCGGTAGGCGTGTACGGTGGGAGGTCTATATAAGCAGAGCTCTCTGGCTAACTAGAGAACCCA
CTGCTTACTGGCTTATCGAAATTAATACGACTCACTATAGGGAGACCCAAGCTGGCTAGCGTTTAAACGG
GCCCTCTAGAATGGAGCCAGTAGATCCTAGACTAGAGCCCTGGAAGCATCCAGGAAGCCAGCCTAGGACT
GCTTGTAACAATTGCTATTGTAAAAAGTGTTGCTTTCATTGCCAAGTTTGCTTCACAAGAAAAGGCTTAG
GCATCTCCTATGGCAGGAAGAAGCGGAGACAGCGACGAAGAGCTCCTCAAGACAGTCAGACTCATCAAGT
TTCTCTATCAAAGCAACCCACCTCCCAGCCCCGAGGGGACCCGACAGGCCCGAAGGAATCGAAGAAGAAG
GTGGAGACAGAGACAGAGACAGATCCGTGCGATGATTATAAAGATGATGATGATAAATAGGAATTCCACC
ACACTGGACTAGTGGATCCGAGCTCGGTACCAAGCTTAAGTTTAAACCGCTGATCAGCCTCGACTGTGCC
TTCTAGTTGCCAGCCATCTGTTGTTTGCCCCTCCCCCGTGCCTTCCTTGACCCTGGAAGGTGCCACTCCC
ACTGTCCTTTCCTAATAAAATGAGGAAATTGCATCGCATTGTCTGAGTAGGTGTCATTCTATTCTGGGGG
GTGGGGTGGGGCAGGACAGCAAGGGGGAGGATTGGGAAGACAATAGCAGGCATGCTGGGGATGCGGTGGG
CTCTATGGCTTCTGAGGCGGAAAGAACCAGCTGGGGCTCTAGGGGGTATCCCC
[124 nt withheld, positions 1594-1717]
C
[91 nt withheld, positions 1719-1809]
A
[49 nt withheld, positions 1811-1859]
CCTTTGACGTTGGAGTCCACGTTCTTT
[37 nt withheld, positions 1887-1923]
ACCCTATCTCGGTCTATTCTTTTGATTTATAAGGGATTTTGCCGATTTCGGCCTATTGGTTAAAAAATGA
GCTGATTTAACAAAAATTTAACGCGAATTAATTCTGTGGAATGTGTGTCAGTTAGGGTGTGGAAAGTCCC
CAGGCTCCCCAGCAGGCAGAAGTATGCAAAGCATGCATCTCAATTAGTCAGCAACCAGGTGTGGAAAGTC
CCCAGGCTCCCCAGCAGGCAGAAGTATGCAAAGCATGCATCTCAATTAGTCAGCAACCATAGTCCCGCCC
CTAACTCCGCCCATCCCGCCCCTAACTCCGCCCAGTTCCGCCCATTCTCCGCCCCATGGCTGACTAATTT
TTTTTATTTATGCAGAGGCCGAGGCCGCCTCTGCCTCTGAGCTATTCCAGAAGTAGTGAGGAGGCTTTTT
TGGAGGCCTAGGCTTTTGCAAAAAGCTCCCGGGAGCTTGTATATCCATTTTCGGATCTGATCAAGAGACA
GGATGAGGATCGTTTCGCATGATTGAACAAGATGGATTGCACGCAGGTTCTCCGGCCGCTTGGGTGGAGA
GGCTATTCGGCTATGACTGGGCACAACAGACAATCGGCTGCTCTGATGCCGCCGTGTTCCGGCTGTCAGC
GCAGGGGCGCCCGGTTCTTTTTGTCAAGACCGACCTGTCCGGTGCCCTGAATGAACTGCAGGACGAGGCA
GCGCGGCTATCGTGGCTGGCCACGACGGGCGTTCCTTGCGCAGCTGTGCTCGACGTTGTCACTGAAGCGG
GAAGGGACTGGCTGCTATTGGGCGAAGTGCCGGGGCAGGATCTCCTGTCATCTCACCTTGCTCCTGCCGA
GAAAGTATCCATCATGGCTGATGCAATGCGGCGGCTGCATACGCTTGATCCGGCTACCTGCCCATTCGAC
CACCAAGCGAAACATCGCATCGAGCGAGCACGTACTCGGATGGAAGCCGGTCTTGTCGATCAGGATGATC
TGGACGAAGAGCATCAGGGGCTCGCGCCAGCCGAACTGTTCGCCAGGCTCAAGGCGCGCATGCCCGACGG
CGAGGATCTCGTCGTGACCCATGGCGATGCCTGCTTGCCGAATATCATGGTGGAAAATGGCCGCTTTTCT
GGATTCATCGACTGTGGCCGGCTGGGTGTGGCGGACCGCTATCAGGACATAGCGTTGGCTACCCGTGATA
TTGCTGAAGAGCTTGGCGGCGAATGGGCTGACCGCTTCCTCGTGCTTTACGGTATCGCCGCTCCCGATTC
GCAGCGCATCGCCTTCTATCGCCTTCTTGACGAGTTCTTCTGAGCGGGACTCTGGGGTTCGAAATGACCG
ACCAAGCGACGCCCAACCTGCCATCACGAGATTTCGATTCCACCGCCGCCTTCTATGAAAGGTTGGGCTT
CGGAATCGTTTTCCGGGACGCCGGCTGGATGATCCTCCAGCGCGGGGATCTCATGCTGGAGTTCTTCGCC
CACCCCAACTTGTTTATTGCAGCTTATAATGGTTACAAATAAAGCAATAGCATCACAAATTTCACAAATA
AAGCATTTTTTTCACTGCATTCTAGTTGTGGTTTGTCCAAACTCATCAATGTATCTTATCATGTCTGTAT
ACCGTCGACCTCTAGCTAGAGCTTGGCGTAATCATGGTCATAGCTGTTTCCTGTGTGAAATTGTTATCCG
CTCACAATTCCACACAACATACGAGCCGGAAGCATAAAGTGTAAAGCCTGGGGTGCCTAATGAGTGAGCT
AACTCACATTAATTGCGTTGCGCTCACTGCCCGCTTTCCAGTCGGGAAACCTGTCGTGCCAGCTGCATTA
ATGAATCGGCCAACGCGCGGGGAGAGGCGGTTTGCGTATTGGGCGCTCTTCCGCTTCCTCGCTCACTGAC
TCGCTGCGCTCGGTCGTTCGGCTGCGGCGAGCGGTATCAGCTCACTCAAAGGCGGTAATACGGTTATCCA
CAGAATCAGGGGATAACGCAGGAAAGAACATGTGAGCAAAAGGCCAGCAAAAGGCCAGGAACCGTAAAAA
GGCCGCGTTGCTGGCGTTTTTCCATAGGCTCCGCCCCCCTGACGAGCATCACAAAAATCGACGCTCAAGT
CAGAGGTGGCGAAACCCGACAGGACTATAAAGATACCAGGCGTTTCCCCCTGGAAGCTCCCTCGTGCGCT
CTCCTGTTCCGACCCTGCCGCTTACCGGATACCTGTCCGCCTTTCTCCCTTCGGGAAGCGTGGCGCTTTC
TCATAGCTCACGCTGTAGGTATCTCAGTTCGGTGTAGGTCGTTCGCTCCAAGCTGGGCTGTGTGCACGAA
CCCCCCGTTCAGCCCGACCGCTGCGCCTTATCCGGTAACTATCGTCTTGAGTCCAACCCGGTAAGACACG
ACTTATCGCCACTGGCAGCAGCCACTGGTAACAGGATTAGCAGAGCGAGGTATGTAGGCGGTGCTACAGA
GTTCTTGAAGTGGTGGCCTAACTACGGCTACACTAGAAGAACAGTATTTGGTATCTGCGCTCTGCTGAAG
CCAGTTACCTTCGGAAAAAGAGTTGGTAGCTCTTGATCCGGCAAACAAACCACCGCTGGTAGCGGTGGTT
TTTTTGTTTGCAAGCAGCAGATTACGCGCAGAAAAAAAGGATCTCAAGAAGATCCTTTGATCTTTTCTAC
GGGGTCTGACGCTCAGTGGAACGAAAACTCACGTTAAGGGATTTTGGTCATGAGATTATCAAAAAGGATC
TTCACCTAGATCCTTTTAAATTAAAAATGAAGTTTTAAATCAATCTAAAGTATATATGAGTAAACTTGGT
CTGACAGTTACCAATGCTTAATCAGTGAGGCACCTATCTCAGCGATCTGTCTATTTCGTTCATCCATAGT
TGCCTGACTCCCCGTCGTGTAGATAACTACGATACGGGAGGGCTTACCATCTGGCCCCAGTGCTGCAATG
ATACCGCGAGACCCACGCTCACCGGCTCCAGATTTATCAGCAATAAACCAGCCAGCCGGAAGGGCCGAGC
GCAGAAGTGGTCCTGCAACTTTATCCGCCTCCATCCAGTCTATTAATTGTTGCCGGGAAGCTAGAGTAAG
TAGTTCGCCAGTTAATAGTTTGCGCAACGTTGTTGCCATTGCTACAGGCATCGTGGTGTCACGCTCGTCG
TTTGGTATGGCTTCATTCAGCTCCGGTTCCCAACGATCAAGGCGAGTTACATGATCCCCCATGTTGTGCA
AAAAAGCGGTTAGCTCCTTCGGTCCTCCGATCGTTGTCAGAAGTAAGTTGGCCGCAGTGTTATCACTCAT
GGTTATGGCAGCACTGCATAATTCTCTTACTGTCATGCCATCCGTAAGATGCTTTTCTGTGACTGGTGAG
TACTCAACCAAGTCATTCTGAGAATAGTGTATGCGGCGACCGAGTTGCTCTTGCCCGGCGTCAATACGGG
ATAATACCGCGCCACATAGCAGAACTTTAAAAGTGCTCATCATTGGAAAACGTTCTTCGGGGCGAAAACT
CTCAAGGATCTTACCGCTGTTGAGATCCAGTTCGATGTAACCCACTCGTGCACCCAACTGATCTTCAGCA
TCTTTTACTTTCACCAGCGTTTCTGGGTGAGCAAAAACAGGAAGGCAAAATGCCGCAAAAAAGGGAATAA
GGGCGACACGGAAATGTTGAATACTCATACTCTTCCTTTTTCAATATTATTGAAGCATTTATCAGGGTTA
TTGTCTCATGAGCGGATACATATTTGAATGTATTTAGAAAAATAAACAAATAGGGGTTCCGCGCACATTT
CCCCGAAAAGTGCCACCTGACGTC
Features (pLannotate 1.2.2; 20 found; start..end, strand, type, name):
     28..80      -  misc_feature   bom (fragment): basis of mobility region from pBR322
    235..614     +  enhancer       CMV enhancer: human cytomegalovirus immediate early enhancer
    615..818     +  promoter       CMV promoter: human cytomegalovirus (CMV) immediate early promoter
    814..847     +  LTR            5' LTR (truncated) (fragment): truncated 5' long terminal repeat (LTR) from HIV-1
    863..881     +  promoter       T7 promoter: promoter for bacteriophage T7 RNA polymerase
    921..1178    +  CDS            tat: TAT_HV112 - Experimental evidence at protein level: Swiss-Prot protein existence level 1. Extracellular circulating Tat can be endocytosed by surrounding uninfected cells via the binding to several surface receptors such as CD26, CXCR4, heparan sulfate proteoglycans (HSPG) or LDLR. Neurons are rarely infected, but they internalize Tat via their LDLR. Through its interaction with nuclear HATs, Tat is potentially able to control the acetylation-dependent cellular gene expression. Modulates the expression of many cellular genes involved in cell survival, proliferation or in coding for cytokines o
   1324..1548    +  polyA_signal   bGH poly(A) signal: bovine growth hormone polyadenylation signal
   1552..1573    +  promoter       SV40 promoter (fragment): SV40 enhancer and early promoter
   1594..2022    +  rep_origin     f1 ori (sequence partly withheld): f1 bacteriophage origin of replication; arrow indicates direction of (+) strand synthesis
   2036..2365    +  promoter       SV40 promoter: SV40 enhancer and early promoter
   2432..3223    +  CDS            neo: KKA2_KLEPN - Also known as kan, nptII. Experimental evidence at protein level: Swiss-Prot protein existence level 1. Resistance to kanamycin, neomycin, paromomycin, ribostamycin, butirosin and gentamicin B. From Klebsiella pneumoniae.
   3247..3405    +  CDS            ble (fragment): BLE_KLEPN - Experimental evidence at protein level: Swiss-Prot protein existence level 1. Binding protein with a strong affinity to the bleomycin family of antibiotics. Binds to CL990; an antimitotic-antibiotic compound. From Klebsiella pneumoniae.
   3400..3521    +  polyA_signal   SV40 poly(A) signal: SV40 polyadenylation signal
   3594..3610    -  protein_bind   lac operator: The lac repressor binds to the lac operator to inhibit transcription in E. coli. This inhibition can be relieved by adding lactose or isopropyl-β-D-thiogalactopyranoside (IPTG). lac repressor encoded by lacI
   3618..3648    -  promoter       lac promoter: promoter for the E. coli lac operon
   3663..3684    -  protein_bind   CAP binding site: CAP binding activates transcription in the presence of cAMP. E. coli catabolite activator protein
   3697..3789    -  CDS            lacI (fragment): lac repressor; lacI; The lac repressor binds to the lac operator to inhibit transcription in E. coli. This inhibition can be relieved by adding lactose or isopropyl-β-D-thiogalactopyranoside (IPTG).
   3972..4560    -  rep_origin     ori: high-copy-number ColE1/pMB1/pBR322/pUC origin of replication
   4731..5591    -  CDS            AmpR: β-lactamase; bla; confers resistance to ampicillin, carbenicillin, and related antibiotics
   5592..5696    -  promoter       AmpR promoter: bla
