[The description below was written by a language model from this plasmid's Addgene catalogue record and pLannotate feature annotations shown in this document.]
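Description:
pcDNA3.1-Tat101(AD8)-Flag is a mammalian expression plasmid built on the pcDNA3.1(-) backbone that produces the HIV-1 transactivator Tat (the 101-residue form from the AD8 strain, unmutated) carrying a C-terminal Flag epitope. It is maintained in E. coli at high copy through a ColE1/pUC-type origin and selected with ampicillin via the β-lactamase gene and its own promoter. An f1 origin is also present, allowing single-stranded DNA production. For selection in mammalian cells, an SV40 enhancer/early promoter drives a neomycin phosphotransferase gene terminated by the SV40 polyadenylation signal, which permits G418 selection of stable transfectants.

The expression cassette places the tat coding sequence downstream of the human CMV immediate-early enhancer and promoter and upstream of the bovine growth hormone polyadenylation signal. A T7 promoter sits between the CMV promoter and the insert, which would allow in vitro transcription. The automated annotation marks only 258 nt as tat, matching a shorter reference Tat entry, and does not separately call the remaining C-terminal codons or the Flag tag. These presumably lie in the unannotated stretch before the bGH signal. Small hits labelled as an HIV-1 LTR fragment, a ble fragment, a lacI fragment and lac promoter/operator elements are short and look like backbone remnants or annotation artefacts rather than functional parts. The depositor and sequencing-derived records differ by only three nucleotides in length and have the same feature layout. The cloning sites are not recorded.

The plasmid supplies Flag-detectable Tat in trans to transfected cells. The associated publication concerns in vitro assessment of latency-reversing agents on HIV transcription and splicing.
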