Addgene plasmid #115777: pcDNA3.1-Tat101(AD8)-Flag
Purpose: pCMV-Tat101AD8-Flag allows the expression of Tat101(AD8) protein with a C-terminal flag-tag.
Depositing lab: Damian Purcell. Depositing organization: University of Melbourne. Publication: High Throughput In Vitro Assessment of Latency Reversing Agents on HIV Transcription and Splicing. Khoury G, Purcell DFJ. J Vis Exp. 2019 Jan 22;(143). doi: 10.3791/58753. PubMed 30735158.
Backbone
  Vector backbone: pcDNA3.1(-)
  Vector type: Mammalian Expression
Growth in bacteria
  Bacterial resistance: Ampicillin, 100 μg/mL
  Growth temperature: 37°C
  Growth strain: DH5alpha
  Copy number: High Copy
Gene/Insert
  Gene/Insert name: HIV-1 Tat protein (AD8)
  Mutation: None
  Promoter: CMV
  Tag / fusion protein: Flag (C terminal on insert)
  Cloning method: Restriction Enzyme; 5′ cloning site unknown (unknown if destroyed); 3′ cloning site unknown (unknown if destroyed)
Terms and licenses: Academic/Nonprofit Terms; Industry Terms: Not Available to Industry
Depositor comments: Also see Khoury et al. Retrovirology (2018) 15:36 https://doi.org/10.1186/s12977-018-0421-6
How to cite: pcDNA3.1-Tat101(AD8)-Flag was a gift from Damian Purcell (Addgene plasmid # 115777 ; http://n2t.net/addgene:115777 ; RRID:Addgene_115777)
